>Addgene plasmid #83296 | csd5_41-192/pET28b(+) | addgene full sequence | sequence record 164916 | Addgene Assembled Sequence
TCATGACCAAAATCCCTTAACGTGAGTTTTCGTTCCACTGAGCGTCAGACCCCGTAGAAAAGATCAAAGG
ATCTTCTTGAGATCCTTTTTTTCTGCGCGTAATCTGCTGCTTGCAAACAAAAAAACCACCGCTACCAGCG
GTGGTTTGTTTGCCGGATCAAGAGCTACCAACTCTTTTTCCGAAGGTAACTGGCTTCAGCAGAGCGCAGA
TACCAAATACTGTCCTTCTAGTGTAGCCGTAGTTAGGCCACCACTTCAAGAACTCTGTAGCACCGCCTAC
ATACCTCGCTCTGCTAATCCTGTTACCAGTGGCTGCTGCCAGTGGCGATAAGTCGTGTCTTACCGGGTTG
GACTCAAGACGATAGTTACCGGATAAGGCGCAGCGGTCGGGCTGAACGGGGGGTTCGTGCACACAGCCCA
GCTTGGAGCGAACGACCTACACCGAACTGAGATACCTACAGCGTGAGCTATGAGAAAGCGCCACGCTTCC
CGAAGGGAGAAAGGCGGACAGGTATCCGGTAAGCGGCAGGGTCGGAACAGGAGAGCGCACGAGGGAGCTT
CCAGGGGGAAACGCCTGGTATCTTTATAGTCCTGTCGGGTTTCGCCACCTCTGACTTGAGCGTCGATTTT
TGTGATGCTCGTCAGGGGGGCGGAGCCTATGGAAAAACGCCAGCAACGCGGCCTTTTTACGGTTCCTGGC
CTTTTGCTGGCCTTTTGCTCACATGTTCTTTCCTGCGTTATCCCCTGATTCTGTGGATAACCGTATTACC
GCCTTTGAGTGAGCTGATACCGCTCGCCGCAGCCGAACGACCGAGCGCAGCGAGTCAGTGAGCGAGGAAG
CGGAAGAGCGCCTGATGCGGTATTTTCTCCTTACGCATCTGTGCGGTATTTCACACCGCATATATGGTGC
ACTCTCAGTACAATCTGCTCTGATGCCGCATAGTTAAGCCAGTATACACTCCGCTATCGCTACGTGACTG
GGTCATGGCTGCGCCCCGACACCCGCCAACACCCGCTGACGCGCCCTGACGGGCTTGTCTGCTCCCGGCA
TCCGCTTACAGACAAGCTGTGACCGTCTCCGGGAGCTGCATGTGTCAGAGGTTTTCACCGTCATCACCGA
AACGCGCGAGGCAGCTGCGGTAAAGCTCATCAGCGTGGTCGTGAAGCGATTCACAGATGTCTGCCTGTTC
ATCCGCGTCCAGCTCGTTGAGTTTCTCCAGAAGCGTTAATGTCTGGCTTCTGATAAAGCGGGCCATGTTA
AGGGCGGTTTTTTCCTGTTTGGTCACTGATGCCTCCGTGTAAGGGGGATTTCTGTTCATGGGGGTAATGA
TACCGATGAAACGAGAGAGGATGCTCACGATACGGGTTACTGATGATGAACATGCCCGGTTACTGGAACG
TTGTGAGGGTAAACAACTGGCGGTATGGATGCGGCGGGACCAGAGAAAAATCACTCAGGGTCAATGCCAG
CGCTTCGTTAATACAGATGTAGGTGTTCCACAGGGTAGCCAGCAGCATCCTGCGATGCAGATCCGGAACA
TAATGGTGCAGGGCGCTGACTTCCGCGTTTCCAGACTTTACGAAACACGGAAACCGAAGACCATTCATGT
TGTTGCTCAGGTCGCAGACGTTTTGCAGCAGCAGTCGCTTCACGTTCGCTCGCGTATCGGTGATTCATTC
TGCTAACCAGTAAGGCAACCCCGCCAGCCTAGCCGGGTCCTCAACGACAGGAGCACGATCATGCGCACCC
GTGGGGCCGCCATGCCGGCGATAATGGCCTGCTTCTCGCCGAAACGTTTGGTGGCGGGACCAGTGACGAA
GGCTTGAGCGAGGGCGTGCAAGATTCCGAATACCGCAAGCGACAGGCCGATCATCGTCGCGCTCCAGCGA
AAGCGGTCCTCGCCGAAAATGACCCAGAGCGCTGCCGGCACCTGTCCTACGAGTTGCATGATAAAGAAGA
CAGTCATAAGTGCGGCGACGATAGTCATGCCCCGCGCCCACCGGAAGGAGCTGACTGGGTTGAAGGCTCT
CAAGGGCATCGGTCGAGATCCCGGTGCCTAATGAGTGAGCTAACTTACATTAATTGCGTTGCGCTCACTG
CCCGCTTTCCAGTCGGGAAACCTGTCGTGCCAGCTGCATTAATGAATCGGCCAACGCGCGGGGAGAGGCG
GTTTGCGTATTGGGCGCCAGGGTGGTTTTTCTTTTCACCAGTGAGACGGGCAACAGCTGATTGCCCTTCA
CCGCCTGGCCCTGAGAGAGTTGCAGCAAGCGGTCCACGCTGGTTTGCCCCAGCAGGCGAAAATCCTGTTT
GATGGTGGTTAACGGCGGGATATAACATGAGCTGTCTTCGGTATCGTCGTATCCCACTACCGAGATATCC
GCACCAACGCGCAGCCCGGACTCGGTAATGGCGCGCATTGCGCCCAGCGCCATCTGATCGTTGGCAACCA
GCATCGCAGTGGGAACGATGCCCTCATTCAGCATTTGCATGGTTTGTTGAAAACCGGACATGGCACTCCA
GTCGCCTTCCCGTTCCGCTATCGGCTGAATTTGATTGCGAGTGAGATATTTATGCCAGCCAGCCAGACGC
AGACGCGCCGAGACAGAACTTAATGGGCCCGCTAACAGCGCGATTTGCTGGTGACCCAATGCGACCAGAT
GCTCCACGCCCAGTCGCGTACCGTCTTCATGGGAGAAAATAATACTGTTGATGGGTGTCTGGTCAGAGAC
ATCAAGAAATAACGCCGGAACATTAGTGCAGGCAGCTTCCACAGCAATGGCATCCTGGTCATCCAGCGGA
TAGTTAATGATCAGCCCACTGACGCGTTGCGCGAGAAGATTGTGCACCGCCGCTTTACAGGCTTCGACGC
CGCTTCGTTCTACCATCGACACCACCACGCTGGCACCCAGTTGATCGGCGCGAGATTTAATCGCCGCGAC
AATTTGCGACGGCGCGTGCAGGGCCAGACTGGAGGTGGCAACGCCAATCAGCAACGACTGTTTGCCCGCC
AGTTGTTGTGCCACGCGGTTGGGAATGTAATTCAGCTCCGCCATCGCCGCTTCCACTTTTTCCCGCGTTT
TCGCAGAAACGTGGCTGGCCTGGTTCACCACGCGGGAAACGGTCTGATAAGAGACACCGGCATACTCTGC
GACATCGTATAACGTTACTGGTTTCACATTCACCACCCTGAATTGACTCTCTTCCGGGCGCTATCATGCC
ATACCGCGAAAGGTTTTGCGCCATTCGATGGTGTCCGGGATCTCGACGCTCTCCCTTATGCGACTCCTGC
ATTAGGAAGCAGCCCAGTAGTAGGTTGAGGCCGTTGAGCACCGCCGCCGCAAGGAATGGTGCATGCAAGG
AGATGGCGCCCAACAGTCCCCCGGCCACGGGGCCTGCCACCATACCCACGCCGAAACAAGCGCTCATGAG
CCCGAAGTGGCGAGCCCGATCTTCCCCATCGGTGATGTCGGCGATATAGGCGCCAGCAACCGCACCTGTG
GCGCCGGTGATGCCGGCCACGATGCGTCCGGCGTAGAGGATCGAGATCTCGATCCCGCGAAATTAATACG
ACTCACTATAGGGGAATTGTGAGCGGATAACAATTCCCCTCTAGAAATAATTTTGTTTAACTTTAAGAAG
GAGATATACCATGGGCAGCAGCCATCATCATCATCATCACAGCAGCGGCCTGGTGCCGCGCGGCAGCCAT
ATGAGCGCTCCAATAAGCCCAAATGTAGAAAAAACCGAGACAGAGCGTCAAAACGGCGTGCTTTCGCCCA
AACAAGAAGAAGCCAACGCAACCACAACTGCCACAGAAGAAAGCCCCACCAAAGACACAGCGCCGCCTTT
AGACACAGCCGCGCAAAAACAAGAAACTAAACAAGAGCAAGAAAAAGAAAACGAGCCTAAACAAGATAGC
GTCCCGCCCGTTCAAAACAATCAAAAAACCCCTACAACCCCCTTAATGGGAAAAAAACCTTTAGAGTATA
AAGTCGCAGTCAGTGGCGTGAATGTGCGCGCTTTTCCCAGCACAAAAGGTAAAATCTTGGGATTGCTTTT
AAAAAATAAAAGCGTGAAAGTTTTAGAAATCCAAAACGATTGGGCTGAAATTGAATTTTCTCACGAAACA
AAGGGCTATGTGTTTTTAAAACTTTTAAAAAAGGCTGAATAACTCGAGCACCACCACCACCACCACTGAG
ATCCGGCTGCTAACAAAGCCCGAAAGGAAGCTGAGTTGGCTGCTGCCACCGCTGAGCAATAACTAGCATA
ACCCCTTGGGGCCTCTAAACGGGTCTTGAGGGGTTTTTTGCTGAAAGGAGGAACTATATCCGGATTGGCG
AATGGG
[124 nt withheld, positions 4347-4470]
C
[91 nt withheld, positions 4472-4562]
A
[49 nt withheld, positions 4564-4612]
CCTTTGACGTTGGAGTCCACGTTCTTT
[37 nt withheld, positions 4640-4676]
ACCCTATCTCGGTCTATTCTTTTGATTTATAAGGGATTTTGCCGATTTCGGCCTATTGGTTAAAAAATGA
GCTGATTTAACAAAAATTTAACGCGAATTTTAACAAAATATTAACGTTTACAATTTCAGGTGGCACTTTT
CGGGGAAATGTGCGCGGAACCCCTATTTGTTTATTTTTCTAAATACATTCAAATATGTATCCGCTCATGA
ATTAATTCTTAGAAAAACTCATCGAGCATCAAATGAAACTGCAATTTATTCATATCAGGATTATCAATAC
CATATTTTTGAAAAAGCCGTTTCTGTAATGAAGGAGAAAACTCACCGAGGCAGTTCCATAGGATGGCAAG
ATCCTGGTATCGGTCTGCGATTCCGACTCGTCCAACATCAATACAACCTATTAATTTCCCCTCGTCAAAA
ATAAGGTTATCAAGTGAGAAATCACCATGAGTGACGACTGAATCCGGTGAGAATGGCAAAAGTTTATGCA
TTTCTTTCCAGACTTGTTCAACAGGCCAGCCATTACGCTCGTCATCAAAATCACTCGCATCAACCAAACC
GTTATTCATTCGTGATTGCGCCTGAGCGAGACGAAATACGCGATCGCTGTTAAAAGGACAATTACAAACA
GGAATCGAATGCAACCGGCGCAGGAACACTGCCAGCGCATCAACAATATTTTCACCTGAATCAGGATATT
CTTCTAATACCTGGAATGCTGTTTTCCCGGGGATCGCAGTGGTGAGTAACCATGCATCATCAGGAGTACG
GATAAAATGCTTGATGGTCGGAAGAGGCATAAATTCCGTCAGCCAGTTTAGTCTGACCATCTCATCTGTA
ACATCATTGGCAACGCTACCTTTGCCATGTTTCAGAAACAACTCTGGCGCATCGGGCTTCCCATACAATC
GATAGATTGTCGCACCTGATTGCCCGACATTATCGCGAGCCCATTTATACCCATATAAATCAGCATCCAT
GTTGGAATTTAATCGCGGCCTAGAGCAAGACGTTTCCCGTTGAATATGGCTCATAACACCCCTTGTATTA
CTGTTTATGTAAGCAGACAGTTTTATTGT
Features (pLannotate 1.2.2; 20 found; start..end, strand, type, name):
     77..665     +  rep_origin     ori: high-copy-number ColE1/pMB1/pBR322/pUC origin of replication
    851..993     -  misc_feature   bom: basis of mobility region from pBR322
   1095..1286    -  CDS            rop: Rop protein, which maintains plasmids at low copy number; rop
   1303..1683    +  CDS            YPB1_ECOLX: Protein predicted: Swiss-Prot protein existence level 4. From Escherichia coli.
   1755..2046    -  CDS            TcR (fragment): tetracycline efflux protein; tet; confers resistance to tetracycline
   2061..2082    -  protein_bind   CAP binding site: CAP binding activates transcription in the presence of cAMP. E. coli catabolite activator protein
   2095..3177    -  CDS            lacI: lac repressor; lacI; The lac repressor binds to the lac operator to inhibit transcription in E. coli. This inhibition can be relieved by adding lactose or isopropyl-β-D-thiogalactopyranoside (IPTG).
   3178..3255    -  promoter       lacI promoter: lacI
   3263..3542    -  CDS            TcR (fragment): tetracycline efflux protein; tet; confers resistance to tetracycline
   3564..3582    +  promoter       T7 promoter: promoter for bacteriophage T7 RNA polymerase
   3583..3607    +  protein_bind   lac operator: The lac repressor binds to the lac operator to inhibit transcription in E. coli. This inhibition can be relieved by adding lactose or isopropyl-β-D-thiogalactopyranoside (IPTG). lac repressor encoded by lacI
   3622..3644    +  RBS            RBS: efficient ribosome binding site from bacteriophage T7 gene 10 (Olins and Rangwala, 1989)
   3663..3679    +  CDS            capTEV™ (fragment): composite tag for in vivo biotinylation, TEV protease cleavage, and 6xHis tagging
   3690..3707    +  CDS            thrombin site: thrombin recognition and cleavage site
   4179..4196    +  CDS            9xHis (fragment): 9xHis affinity tag
   4206..4255    +  CDS            SET1 (fragment): solubility-enhancement tag derived from T7 phage gene 10B
   4263..4310    +  terminator     T7 terminator: transcription terminator for bacteriophage T7 RNA polymerase
   4347..4802    +  rep_origin     f1 ori (sequence partly withheld): f1 bacteriophage origin of replication; arrow indicates direction of (+) strand synthesis
   4829..4886    +  promoter       AmpR promoter (fragment): bla
   4895..5710    -  CDS            KanR: aminoglycoside phosphotransferase; aph(3')-Ia; confers resistance to kanamycin in bacteria or G418 (Geneticin®) in eukaryotes
