[The description below was written by a language model from this plasmid's Addgene catalogue record and pLannotate feature annotations shown in this document.]
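Description:
csd5_41-192/pET28b(+) is a bacterial expression plasmid built on the Novagen pET28b(+) backbone for producing a truncated form of the Helicobacter pylori protein Csd5 (locus hp1250, strain 26695) in E. coli. The 456 bp insert encodes residues 41–192, with the first 40 amino acids deleted, and was cloned between the NdeI and XhoI sites. The plasmid replicates from a ColE1/pMB1-type origin accompanied by the bom region and the rop gene. The catalogue lists it as high copy, although rop normally moderates copy number. Selection is by kanamycin through the aph(3')-Ia gene, and an f1 origin is also present, allowing single-stranded DNA production. The short tetracycline-resistance and AmpR-promoter fragments in the annotation are backbone remnants rather than functional markers.

Expression is driven by a T7 promoter followed by a lac operator and the T7 gene 10 ribosome binding site, with a T7 terminator downstream. The plasmid carries lacI, so transcription is repressed until IPTG is added, and it requires a host that supplies T7 RNA polymerase. Upstream of the insert, the vector provides an N-terminal His tag followed by a thrombin cleavage site, allowing metal-affinity purification and optional tag removal. The feature labelled as a capTEV fragment most likely reflects this His-tag region. A second His-coding stretch lies just downstream of the XhoI side of the insert, but the record describes only an N-terminal tag and does not state whether the insert ends in a stop codon. The associated publication is a structural study of H. pylori cell-shape-determining proteins, which fits use of this construct for recombinant protein production for biochemical and crystallographic work.
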