Addgene plasmid #83296: csd5_41-192/pET28b(+)
Purpose: csd5, construct: 41-192, pET28b(+) N-tag
Depositing lab: SeWon Suh. Depositing organization: Seoul National University. Publication: Structural basis for the recognition of muramyltripeptide by Helicobacter pylori Csd4, a D,L-carboxypeptidase controlling the helical cell shape. Kim HS, Kim J, Im HN, An DR, Lee M, Hesek D, Mobashery S, Kim JY, Cho K, Yoon HJ, Han BW, Lee BI, Suh SW. Acta Crystallogr D Biol Crystallogr. 2014 Nov;70(Pt 11):2800-12. doi: 10.1107/S1399004714018732. Epub 2014 Oct 16. PubMed 25372672.
Backbone
  Vector backbone: pET28b(+)
  Backbone manufacturer: Novagen
  Backbone size w/o insert (bp): 5300
  Vector type: Bacterial Expression
Growth in bacteria
  Bacterial resistance: Kanamycin, 50 μg/mL
  Growth temperature: 37°C
  Growth strain: DH5alpha
  Copy number: High Copy
Gene/Insert
  Gene/Insert name: hp1250 (alt name: Csd5)
  Species: H. pylori 26695 strain
  Insert size (bp): 456
  Mutation: deleted amino acid 1-40
  GenBank ID: AAD08300.1
  Tag / fusion protein: His tag (N terminal on backbone)
  Cloning method: Restriction Enzyme; 5′ cloning site Nde1 (unknown if destroyed); 3′ cloning site XhoI (unknown if destroyed)
  Sequencing primers: 5′ T7 promoter; 3′ T7 terminator
Terms and licenses: Academic/Nonprofit Terms; Industry Terms: Not Available to Industry
How to cite: csd5_41-192/pET28b(+) was a gift from SeWon Suh (Addgene plasmid # 83296 ; http://n2t.net/addgene:83296 ; RRID:Addgene_83296)
