>Addgene plasmid #83296 | csd5_41-192/pET28b(+) | addgene partial sequence | sequence record 164914 | T7 5'-TAATACGACTCACTATAGGG-3'
CCCTCTAGAAATAATTTTGTTTAACTTTAAGAAGGAGATATACCATGGGCAGCAGCCATCATCATCATCA
TCACAGCAGCGGCCTGGTGCCGCGCGGCAGCCATATGAGCGCTCCAATAAGCCCAAATGTAGAAAAAACC
GAGACAGAGCGTCAAAACGGCGTGCTTTCGCCCAAACAAGAAGAAGCCAACGCAACCACAACTGCCACAG
AAGAAAGCCCCACCAAAGACACAGCGCCGCCTTTAGACACAGCCGCGCAAAAACAAGAAACTAAACAAGA
GCAAGAAAAAGAAAACGAGCCTAAACAAGATAGCGTCCCGCCCGTTCAAAACAATCAAAAAACCCCTACA
ACCCCCTTAATGGGAAAAAAACCTTTAGAGTATAAAGTCGCAGTCAGTGGCGTGAATGTGCGCGCTTTTC
CCAGCACAAAAGGTAAAATCTTGGGATTGCTTTTAAAAAATAAAAGCGTGAAAGTTTTAGAAATCCAAAA
CGATTGGGCTGAAATTGAATTTTCTCACGAAACAAAGGGCTATGTGTTTTTAAAACTTTTAAAAAAGGCT
GAATAACTCGAGCACCACCACCACCACCACTGAGATCCGGCTGCTAACAAAGCCCGAAAGGAAGCTGAGT
TGGCTGCTGCCACCGCTGAGCAATAACTAGCATAACCCCTTGGGGCCTCTAAACGGGTCTTGAGGGGTTT
TTTGCTGAAAGGAGGAACTATATCCGGATTGGCGAATGGG
[124 nt withheld, positions 741-864]
C
[91 nt withheld, positions 866-956]
A
[49 nt withheld, positions 958-1006]
CCTTTGACGTTGGAGTCCACGTTCTTTAATAGTGGACTCTTGTTCC
