>Addgene plasmid #83296 | csd5_41-192/pET28b(+) | addgene partial sequence | sequence record 164915 | T7term 5'-GCTAGTTATTGCTCAGCGG-3'
CTTCCTTTCGGGCTTTGTTAGCAGCCGGATCTCAGTGGTGGTGGTGGTGGTGCTCGAGTTATTCAGCCTT
TTTTAAAAGTTTTAAAAACACATAGCCCTTTGTTTCGTGAGAAAATTCAATTTCAGCCCAATCGTTTTGG
ATTTCTAAAACTTTCACGCTTTTATTTTTTAAAAGCAATCCCAAGATTTTACCTTTTGTGCTGGGAAAAG
CGCGCACATTCACGCCACTGACTGCGACTTTATACTCTAAAGGTTTTTTTCCCATTAAGGGGGTTGTAGG
GGTTTTTTGATTGTTTTGAACGGGCGGGACGCTATCTTGTTTAGGCTCGTTTTCTTTTTCTTGCTCTTGT
TTAGTTTCTTGTTTTTGCGCGGCTGTGTCTAAAGGCGGCGCTGTGTCTTTGGTGGGGCTTTCTTCTGTGG
CAGTTGTGGTTGCGTTGGCTTCTTCTTGTTTGGGCGAAAGCACGCCGTTTTGACGCTCTGTCTCGGTTTT
TTCTACATTTGGGCTTATTGGAGCGCTCATATGGCTGCCGCGCGGCACCAGGCCGCTGCTGTGATGATGA
TGATGATGGCTGCTGCCCATGGTATATCTCCTTCTTAAAGTTAAACAAAATTATTTCTAGAGGGGAATTG
TTATCCGCTCACAATTCCCCTATAGTGAGTCGTATTAATTTCGCGGGATCGAGATCTCGATCCTCTACGC
CGGACGCATCGTGGCCGGCATCACCGGCGCCACAGGTGCGGTTGCTGGCGCCTATATCGCCGACATCACC
GATGGGGAAGATCGGGCTCGCCACTTCGGGCTCATGAGCGCTTGTTTCGGCGTGGGTATGGTGGCAGGCC
CCGTGGCCGGGGGACTGTTGGGCGCCATCTCCTTGCATGCACCATTCCTTGCGGCGGCGGTGCTCAACGG
CCTCAACCTACTACTGGGCTGCTTCCTAATGCAGGAGTCGCATAAGGGAGAGCGTCGAGATCCCGGACAC
CATCGAATGGCGCAAAACCTTTCGCGGTATGGCA
